>Addgene plasmid #144502 | TFORF3026 | addgene full sequence | sequence record 407370 | Addgene NGS Result
TTAATGTAGTCTTATGCAATACTCTTGTAGTCTTGCAACATGGTAACGATGAGTTAGCAACATGCCTTAC
AAGGAGAGAAAAAGCACCGTGCATGCCGATTGGTGGAAGTAAGGTGGTACGATCGTGCCTTATTAGGAAG
GCAACAGACGGGTCTGACATGGATTGGACGAACCACTGAATTGCCGCATTGCAGAGATATTGTATTTAAG
TGCCTAGCTCGATACATAAACGGGTCTCTCTGGTTAGACCAGATCTGAGCCTGGGAGCTCTCTGGCTAAC
TAGGGAACCCACTGCTTAAGCCTCAATAAAGCTTGCCTTGAGTGCTTCAAGTAGTGTGTGCCCGTCTGTT
GTGTGACTCTGGTAACTAGAGATCCCTCAGACCCTTTTAGTCAGTGTGGAAAATCTCTAGCAGTGGCGCC
CGAACAGGGACTTGAAAGCGAAAGGGAAACCAGAGGAGCTCTCTCGACGCAGGACTCGGCTTGCTGAAGC
GCGCACGGCAAGAGGCGAGGGGCGGCGACTGGTGAGTACGCCAAAAATTTTGACTAGCGGAGGCTAGAAG
GAGAGAGATGGGTGCGAGAGCGTCAGTATTAAGCGGGGGAGAATTAGATCGCGATGGGAAAAAATTCGGT
TAAGGCCAGGGGGAAAGAAAAAATATAAATTAAAACATATAGTATGGGCAAGCAGGGAGCTAGAACGATT
CGCAGTTAATCCTGGCCTGTTAGAAACATCAGAAGGCTGTAGACAAATACTGGGACAGCTACAACCATCC
CTTCAGACAGGATCAGAAGAACTTAGATCATTATATAATACAGTAGCAACCCTCTATTGTGTGCATCAAA
GGATAGAGATAAAAGACACCAAGGAAGCTTTAGACAAGATAGAGGAAGAGCAAAACAAAAGTAAGACCAC
CGCACAGCAAGCGGCCGCTGATCTTCAGACCTGGAGGAGGAGATATGAGGGACAATTGGAGAAGTGAATT
ATATAAATATAAAGTAGTAAAAATTGAACCATTAGGAGTAGCACCCACCAAGGCAAAGAGAAGAGTGGTG
CAGAGAGAAAAAAGAGCAGTGGGAATAGGAGCTTTGTTCCTTGGGTTCTTGGGAGCAGCAGGAAGCACTA
TGGGCGCAGCGTCAATGACGCTGACGGTACAGGCCAGACAATTATTGTCTGGTATAGTGCAGCAGCAGAA
CAATTTGCTGAGGGCTATTGAGGCGCAACAGCATCTGTTGCAACTCACAGTCTGGGGCATCAAGCAGCTC
CAGGCAAGAATCCTGGCTGTGGAAAGATACCTAAAGGATCAACAGCTCCTGGGGATTTGGGGTTGCTCTG
GAAAACTCATTTGCACCACTGCTGTGCCTTGGAATGCTAGTTGGAGTAATAAATCTCTGGAACAGATTTG
GAATCACACGACCTGGATGGAGTGGGACAGAGAAATTAACAATTACACAAGCTTAATACACTCCTTAATT
GAAGAATCGCAAAACCAGCAAGAAAAGAATGAACAAGAATTATTGGAATTAGATAAATGGGCAAGTTTGT
GGAATTGGTTTAACATAACAAATTGGCTGTGGTATATAAAATTATTCATAATGATAGTAGGAGGCTTGGT
AGGTTTAAGAATAGTTTTTGCTGTACTTTCTATAGTGAATAGAGTTAGGCAGGGATATTCACCATTATCG
TTTCAGACCCACCTCCCAACCCCGAGGGGACCCATGCATTGCATCTCAATTAGTCAGCAACCAGGTGTGG
AAAGTCCCCAGGCTCCCCAGCAGGCAGAAGTATGCAAAGCATGCGTCTCAATTAGTCAGCAACCATAGTC
CCGCCCCTAACTCCGCCCATCCCGCCCCTAACTCCGCCCAGTTCCGCCCATTCTCCGCCCCATGGCTGAC
TAATTTTTTTTATTTATGCAGAGGCCGAGGCCGCCTCGGCCTCTGAGCTATTCCAGAAGTAGTGAGGAGG
CTTTTTTGGAGGCCTAGGCTTTTGCAAAAAGCTTTCTAGAGGTACCACCGGAGCTTACCATGACCGAGTA
CAAGCCCACGGTGCGCCTCGCCACCCGCGACGACGTCCCCAGGGCCGTACGCACCCTCGCCGCCGCGTTC
GCCGACTACCCCGCCACGCGCCACACCGTCGATCCGGACCGCCACATCGAGCGGGTCACCGAGCTGCAAG
AACTCTTCCTCACGCGCGTCGGGCTCGACATCGGCAAGGTGTGGGTCGCGGACGACGGCGCCGCCGTGGC
GGTCTGGACCACGCCGGAGAGCGTCGAAGCGGGGGCGGTGTTCGCCGAGATCGGCCCGCGCATGGCCGAG
TTGAGCGGTTCCCGGCTGGCCGCGCAGCAACAGATGGAAGGCCTCCTGGCGCCGCACCGGCCCAAGGAGC
CCGCGTGGTTCCTGGCCACCGTCGGCGTCTCGCCCGACCACCAGGGCAAGGGTCTGGGCAGCGCCGTCGT
GCTCCCCGGAGTGGAGGCGGCCGAGCGCGCCGGGGTGCCCGCCTTCCTGGAGACCTCCGCGCCCCGCAAC
CTCCCCTTCTACGAGCGGCTCGGCTTCACCGTCACCGCCGACGTCGAGGTGCCCGAAGGACCGCGCACCT
GGTGCATGACCCGCAAGCCCGGTGCCAGTTAACGAATTCTAGATCTTGAGACAAATGGCAGTATTCATCC
ACAATTTTAAAAGAAAAGGGGGGATTGGGGGGTACAGTGCAGGGGAAAGAATAGTAGACATAATAGCAAC
AGACATACAAACTAAAGAATTACAAAAACAAATTACAAAAATTCAAAATTTTCGGGTTTATTACAGGGAC
AGCAGAGATCCACTTTGGCGCCGGCTCGAGGCCTGCAGGTGCAAAGATGGATAAAGTTTTAAACAGAGAG
GAATCTTTGCAGCTAATGGACCTTCTAGGTCTTGAAAGGAGTGGGAATTGGCTCCGGTGCCCGTCAGTGG
GCAGAGCGCACATCGCCCACAGTCCCCGAGAAGTTGGGGGGAGGGGTCGGCAATTGAACCGGTGCCTAGA
GAAGGTGGCGCGGGGTAAACTGGGAAAGTGATGTCGTGTACTGGCTCCGCCTTTTTCCCGAGGGTGGGGG
AGAACCGTATATAAGTGCAGTAGTCGCCGTGAACGTTCTTTTTCGCAACGGGTTTGCCGCCAGAACACAG
GTAAGTGCCGTGTGTGGTTCCCGCGGGCCTGGCCTCTTTACGGGTTATGGCCCTTGCGTGCCTTGAATTA
CTTCCACCTGGCTGCAGTACGTGATTCTTGATCCCGAGCTTCGGGTTGGAAGTGGGTGGGAGAGTTCGAG
GCCTTGCGCTTAAGGAGCCCCTTCGCCTCGTGCTTGAGTTGAGGCCTGGCCTGGGCGCTGGGGCCGCCGC
GTGCGAATCTGGTGGCACCTTCGCGCCTGTCTCGCTGCTTTCGATAAGTCTCTAGCCATTTAAAATTTTT
GATGACCTGCTGCGACGCTTTTTTTCTGGCAAGATAGTCTTGTAAATGCGGGCCAAGATCTGCACACTGG
TATTTCGGTTTTTGGGGCCGCGGGCGGCGACGGGGCCCGTGCGTCCCAGCGCACATGTTCGGCGAGGCGG
GGCCTGCGAGCGCGGCCACCGAGAATCGGACGGGGGTAGTCTCAAGCTGGCCGGCCTGCTCTGGTGCCTG
GCCTCGCGCCGCCGTGTATCGCCCCGCCCTGGGCGGCAAGGCTGGCCCGGTCGGCACCAGTTGCGTGAGC
GGAAAGATGGCCGCTTCCCGGCCCTGCTGCAGGGAGCTCAAAATGGAGGACGCGGCGCTCGGGAGAGCGG
GCGGGTGAGTCACCCACACAAAGGAAAAGGGCCTTTCCGTCCTCAGCCGTCGCTTCATGTGACTCCACGG
AGTACCGGGCGCCGTCCAGGCACCTCGATTAGTTCTCGAGCTTTTGGAGTACGTCGTCTTTAGGTTGGGG
GGAGGGGTTTTATGCGATGGAGTTTCCCCACACTGAGTGGGTGGAGACTGAAGTTAGGCCAGCTTGGCAC
TTGATGTAATTCTCCTTGGAATTTGCCCTTTTTGAGTTTGGATCTTGGTTCATTCTCAAGCCTCAGACAG
TGGTTCAAAGTTTTTTTCTTCCATTTCAGGTGTCGTGAGGCTAGCATCGATTGATCAACAAGTTTGTACA
AAAAAGTTGGCATGACCATGGAATCTGGAGCCGAGAACCAGCAGAGTGGAGATGCAGCTGTAACAGAAGC
TGAAAACCAACAAATGACAGTTCAAGCCCAGCCACAGATTGCCACATTAGCCCAGGTATCTATGCCAGCA
GCTCATGCAACATCATCTGCTCCCACCGTAACTCTAGTACAGCTGCCCAATGGGCAGACAGTTCAAGTCC
ATGGAGTCATTCAGGCGGCCCAGCCATCAGTTATTCAGTCTCCACAAGTCCAAACAGTTCAGTCTTCCTG
TAAGGACTTAAAAAGACTTTTCTCCGGAACACAGATTTCAACTATTGCAGAAAGTGAAGATTCACAGGAG
TCAGTGGATAGTGTAACTGATTCCCAAAAGCGAAGGGAAATTCTTTCAAGGAGGCCTTCCTACAGGAAAA
TTTTGAATGACTTATCTTCTGATGCACCAGGAGTGCCAAGGATTGAAGAAGAGAAGTCTGAAGAGGAGAC
TTCAGCACCTGCCATCACCACTGTAACGGTGCCAACTCCAATTTACCAAACTAGCAGTGGACAGTATATT
GCCATTACCCAGGGAGGAGCAATACAGCTGGCTAACAATGGTACCGATGGGGTACAGGGCCTGCAAACAT
TAACCATGACCAATGCAGCAGCCACTCAGCCGGGTACTACCATTCTACAGTATGCACAGACCACTGATGG
ACAGCAGATCTTAGTGCCCAGCAACCAAGTTGTTGTTCAAGCTGCCTCTGGAGACGTACAAACATACCAG
ATTCGCACAGCACCCACTAGCACTATTGCCCCTGGAGTTGTTATGGCATCCTCCCCAGCACTTCCTACAC
AGCCTGCTGAAGAAGCAGCACGAAAGAGAGAGGTCCGTCTAATGAAGAACAGGGAAGCAGCTCGAGAGTG
TCGTAGAAAGAAGAAAGAATATGTGAAATGTTTAGAAAACAGAGTGGCAGTGCTTGAAAATCAAAACAAG
ACATTGATTGAGGAGCTAAAAGCACTTAAGGACCTTTACTGCCACAAATCAGATTACCCAACTTTCTTGT
ACAAAGTGGTTGATATCGGTAAGCCTATCCCTAACCCTCTCCTCGGTCTCGATTCTACGTAGTAATGAAC
TAGTCCGTAACTTGAAAGTATTTCGATTTCTTGGCTTTATATATCTTGTGGAAAGGACGAGGTGTGTATC
CTCGACAATTCGGGACGCGTTAAGTCGACAATCAACCTCTGGATTACAAAATTTGTGAAAGATTGACTGG
TATTCTTAACTATGTTGCTCCTTTTACGCTATGTGGATACGCTGCTTTAATGCCTTTGTATCATGCTATT
GCTTCCCGTATGGCTTTCATTTTCTCCTCCTTGTATAAATCCTGGTTGCTGTCTCTTTATGAGGAGTTGT
GGCCCGTTGTCAGGCAACGTGGCGTGGTGTGCACTGTGTTTGCTGACGCAACCCCCACTGGTTGGGGCAT
TGCCACCACCTGTCAGCTCCTTTCCGGGACTTTCGCTTTCCCCCTCCCTATTGCCACGGCGGAACTCATC
GCCGCCTGCCTTGCCCGCTGCTGGACAGGGGCTCGGCTGTTGGGCACTGACAATTCCGTGGTGTTGTCGG
GGAAATCATCGTCCTTTCCTTGGCTGCTCGCCTGTGTTGCCACCTGGATTCTGCGCGGGACGTCCTTCTG
CTACGTCCCTTCGGCCCTCAATCCAGCGGACCTTCCTTCCCGCGGCCTGCTGCCGGCTCTGCGGCCTCTT
CCGCGTCTTCGCCTTCGCCCTCAGACGAGTCGGATCTCCCTTTGGGCCGCCTCCCCGCGTCGACTTTAAG
ACCAATGACTTACAAGGCAGCTGTAGATCTTAGCCACTTTTTAAAAGAAAAGGGGGGACTGGAAGGGCTA
ATTCACTCCCAACGAAGACAAGATCTGCTTTTTGCTTGTACTGGGTCTCTCTGGTTAGACCAGATCTGAG
CCTGGGAGCTCTCTGGCTAACTAGGGAACCCACTGCTTAAGCCTCAATAAAGCTTGCCTTGAGTGCTTCA
AGTAGTGTGTGCCCGTCTGTTGTGTGACTCTGGTAACTAGAGATCCCTCAGACCCTTTTAGTCAGTGTGG
AAAATCTCTAGCAGTACGTATAGTAGTTCATGTCATCTTATTATTCAGTATTTATAACTTGCAAAGAAAT
GAATATCAGAGAGTGAGAGGAACTTGTTTATTGCAGCTTATAATGGTTACAAATAAAGCAATAGCATCAC
AAATTTCACAAATAAAGCATTTTTTTCACTGCATTCTAGTTGTGGTTTGTCCAAACTCATCAATGTATCT
TATCATGTCTGGCTCTAGCTATCCCGCCCCTAACTCCGCCCATCCCGCCCCTAACTCCGCCCAGTTCCGC
CCATTCTCCGCCCCATGGCTGACTAATTTTTTTTATTTATGCAGAGGCCGAGGCCGCCTCGGCCTCTGAG
CTATTCCAGAAGTAGTGAGGAGGCTTTTTTGGAGGCCTAGGGACGTACCCAATTCGCCCTATAGTGAGTC
GTATTACGCGCGCTCACTGGCCGTCGTTTTACAACGTCGTGACTGGGAAAACCCTGGCGTTACCCAACTT
AATCGCCTTGCAGCACATCCCCCTTTCGCCAGCTGGCGTAATAGCGAAGAGGCCCGCACCGATCGCCCTT
CCCAACAGTTGCGCAGCCTGAATGGCGAATGGG
[124 nt withheld, positions 6824-6947]
C
[91 nt withheld, positions 6949-7039]
A
[49 nt withheld, positions 7041-7089]
CCTTTGACGTTGGAGTCCACGTTCTTT
[37 nt withheld, positions 7117-7153]
ACCCTATCTCGGTCTATTCTTTTGATTTATAAGGGATTTTGCCGATTTCGGCCTATTGGTTAAAAAATGA
GCTGATTTAACAAAAATTTAACGCGAATTTTAACAAAATATTAACGCTTACAATTTAGGTGGCACTTTTC
GGGGAAATGTGCGCGGAACCCCTATTTGTTTATTTTTCTAAATACATTCAAATATGTATCCGCTCATGAG
ACAATAACCCTGATAAATGCTTCAATAATATTGAAAAAGGAAGAGTATGAGTATTCAACATTTCCGTGTC
GCCCTTATTCCCTTTTTTGCGGCATTTTGCCTTCCTGTTTTTGCTCACCCAGAAACGCTGGTGAAAGTAA
AAGATGCTGAAGATCAGTTGGGTGCACGAGTGGGTTACATCGAACTGGATCTCAACAGCGGTAAGATCCT
TGAGAGTTTTCGCCCCGAAGAACGTTTTCCAATGATGAGCACTTTTAAAGTTCTGCTATGTGGCGCGGTA
TTATCCCGTATTGACGCCGGGCAAGAGCAACTCGGTCGCCGCATACACTATTCTCAGAATGACTTGGTTG
AGTACTCACCAGTCACAGAAAAGCATCTTACGGATGGCATGACAGTAAGAGAATTATGCAGTGCTGCCAT
AACCATGAGTGATAACACTGCGGCCAACTTACTTCTGACAACGATCGGAGGACCGAAGGAGCTAACCGCT
TTTTTGCACAACATGGGGGATCATGTAACTCGCCTTGATCGTTGGGAACCGGAGCTGAATGAAGCCATAC
CAAACGACGAGCGTGACACCACGATGCCTGTAGCAATGGCAACAACGTTGCGCAAACTATTAACTGGCGA
ACTACTTACTCTAGCTTCCCGGCAACAATTAATAGACTGGATGGAGGCGGATAAAGTTGCAGGACCACTT
CTGCGCTCGGCCCTTCCGGCTGGCTGGTTTATTGCTGATAAATCTGGAGCCGGTGAGCGTGGGTCTCGCG
GTATCATTGCAGCACTGGGGCCAGATGGTAAGCCCTCCCGTATCGTAGTTATCTACACGACGGGGAGTCA
GGCAACTATGGATGAACGAAATAGACAGATCGCTGAGATAGGTGCCTCACTGATTAAGCATTGGTAACTG
TCAGACCAAGTTTACTCATATATACTTTAGATTGATTTAAAACTTCATTTTTAATTTAAAAGGATCTAGG
TGAAGATCCTTTTTGATAATCTCATGACCAAAATCCCTTAACGTGAGTTTTCGTTCCACTGAGCGTCAGA
CCCCGTAGAAAAGATCAAAGGATCTTCTTGAGATCCTTTTTTTCTGCGCGTAATCTGCTGCTTGCAAACA
AAAAAACCACCGCTACCAGCGGTGGTTTGTTTGCCGGATCAAGAGCTACCAACTCTTTTTCCGAAGGTAA
CTGGCTTCAGCAGAGCGCAGATACCAAATACTGTTCTTCTAGTGTAGCCGTAGTTAGGCCACCACTTCAA
GAACTCTGTAGCACCGCCTACATACCTCGCTCTGCTAATCCTGTTACCAGTGGCTGCTGCCAGTGGCGAT
AAGTCGTGTCTTACCGGGTTGGACTCAAGACGATAGTTACCGGATAAGGCGCAGCGGTCGGGCTGAACGG
GGGGTTCGTGCACACAGCCCAGCTTGGAGCGAACGACCTACACCGAACTGAGATACCTACAGCGTGAGCT
ATGAGAAAGCGCCACGCTTCCCGAAGGGAGAAAGGCGGACAGGTATCCGGTAAGCGGCAGGGTCGGAACA
GGAGAGCGCACGAGGGAGCTTCCAGGGGGAAACGCCTGGTATCTTTATAGTCCTGTCGGGTTTCGCCACC
TCTGACTTGAGCGTCGATTTTTGTGATGCTCGTCAGGGGGGCGGAGCCTATGGAAAAACGCCAGCAACGC
GGCCTTTTTACGGTTCCTGGCCTTTTGCTGGCCTTTTGCTCACATGTTCTTTCCTGCGTTATCCCCTGAT
TCTGTGGATAACCGTATTACCGCCTTTGAGTGAGCTGATACCGCTCGCCGCAGCCGAACGACCGAGCGCA
GCGAGTCAGTGAGCGAGGAAGCGGAAGAGCGCCCAATACGCAAACCGCCTCTCCCCGCGCGTTGGCCGAT
TCATTAATGCAGCTGGCACGACAGGTTTCCCGACTGGAAAGCGGGCAGTGAGCGCAACGCAATTAATGTG
AGTTAGCTCACTCATTAGGCACCCCAGGCTTTACACTTTATGCTTCCGGCTCGTATGTTGTGTGGAATTG
TGAGCGGATAACAATTTCACACAGGAAACAGCTATGACCATGATTACGCCAAGCGCGCAATTAACCCTCA
CTAAAGGGAACAAAAGCTGGAGCTGCAAGC
Features (pLannotate 1.2.2; 34 found; start..end, strand, type, name):
      5..231     +  promoter       RSV promoter: Rous sarcoma virus enhancer/promoter
    232..412     +  LTR            5' LTR (truncated): truncated 5' long terminal repeat (LTR) from HIV-1
    459..584     +  misc_feature   HIV-1 Ψ: packaging signal of human immunodeficiency virus type 1
    568..931     +  CDS            HIV-1 gag (fragment): gag protein from human immunodeficiency virus 1; gag
   1077..1310    +  misc_feature   RRE: The Rev response element (RRE) of HIV-1 allows for Rev-dependent mRNA export from the nucleus to the cytoplasm.
   1687..1713    +  CDS            Rev (fragment): human immunodeficiency virus 1 (HIV-1) Rev protein; rev; enhances nuclear export of unspliced and incompletely spliced viral mRNAs
   1720..1743    +  promoter       SV40 promoter (fragment): SV40 early promoter
   1744..1815    +  promoter       SV40 promoter (fragment): SV40 enhancer and early promoter
   1839..1974    +  rep_origin     SV40 ori: SV40 origin of replication
   2020..2616    +  CDS            PuroR (fragment): puromycin N-acetyltransferase; pac from Streptomyces; confers resistance to puromycin
   2665..2782    +  misc_feature   cPPT/CTS: central polypurine tract and central termination sequence of HIV-1
   2847..2913    +  CDS            small t antigen (fragment): SV40 (simian virus 40) small t antigen
   2920..4098    +  promoter       EF-1α promoter: strong constitutive promoter for human elongation factor EF-1α
   4119..4136    +  protein_bind   attB1 (fragment): mutant version of attB; core recombination site for the Gateway® BP reaction BP Clonase™
   4142..5164    +  CDS            CREB1: CREB1_HUMAN - Experimental evidence at protein level: Swiss-Prot protein existence level 1. Phosphorylation-dependent transcription factor that stimulates transcription upon binding to the DNA cAMP response element (CRE), a sequence present in many viral and cellular promoters. Transcription activation is enhanced by the TORC coactivators which act independently of Ser-119 phosphorylation. Involved in different cellular processes including the synchronization of circadian rhythmicity and the differentiation of adipose cells. From Homo sapiens (Human).
   5166..5190    -  protein_bind   attB2: mutant version of attB; recombination site for the Gateway® BP reaction BP Clonase™
   5198..5239    +  CDS            V5 tag: epitope tag from simian virus 5
   5255..5308    +  promoter       U6 promoter (fragment): RNA polymerase III promoter for human U6 snRNA
   5350..5938    +  misc_feature   WPRE: woodchuck hepatitis virus posttranscriptional regulatory element
   5989..6008    +  misc_feature   cPPT/CTS (fragment): central polypurine tract and central termination sequence of HIV-1
   6010..6243    +  LTR            3' LTR (ΔU3): self-inactivating 3' long terminal repeat (LTR) from HIV-1
   6321..6442    +  polyA_signal   SV40 poly(A) signal: SV40 polyadenylation signal
   6482..6617    +  rep_origin     SV40 ori: SV40 origin of replication
   6638..6656    -  promoter       T7 promoter: promoter for bacteriophage T7 RNA polymerase
   6664..6819    +  CDS            lacZα (fragment): LacZα fragment of β-galactosidase; lacZ fragment
   6824..7252    +  rep_origin     f1 ori (sequence partly withheld): f1 bacteriophage origin of replication; arrow indicates direction of (+) strand synthesis
   7305..7409    +  promoter       AmpR promoter: bla
   7410..8270    +  CDS            AmpR: β-lactamase; bla; confers resistance to ampicillin, carbenicillin, and related antibiotics
   8441..9029    +  rep_origin     ori: high-copy-number ColE1/pMB1/pBR322/pUC origin of replication
   9212..9304    +  CDS            lacI (fragment): lac repressor; lacI; The lac repressor binds to the lac operator to inhibit transcription in E. coli. This inhibition can be relieved by adding lactose or isopropyl-β-D-thiogalactopyranoside (IPTG).
   9317..9338    +  protein_bind   CAP binding site: CAP binding activates transcription in the presence of cAMP. E. coli catabolite activator protein
   9353..9383    +  promoter       lac promoter: promoter for the E. coli lac operon
   9391..9407    +  protein_bind   lac operator: The lac repressor binds to the lac operator to inhibit transcription in E. coli. This inhibition can be relieved by adding lactose or isopropyl-β-D-thiogalactopyranoside (IPTG). lac repressor encoded by lacI
   9452..9470    +  promoter       T3 promoter: promoter for bacteriophage T3 RNA polymerase
