[The description below was written by a language model from this plasmid's Addgene catalogue record and pLannotate feature annotations shown in this document.]
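Description:
TFORF3026 is a third-generation-style, self-inactivating lentiviral expression plasmid built on the pLX_TRC317 backbone and carrying the human CREB1 open reading frame, one member of a barcoded transcription factor ORF collection. In bacteria it is maintained by a high-copy ColE1/pUC origin and selected with ampicillin through the bla gene. An f1 origin and leftover lac/T7/T3 cloning-vector elements are also annotated in the backbone. The depositor notes that the plasmid can recombine, as is common for LTR-containing vectors.

The viral genome is driven by an RSV promoter fused to a truncated HIV-1 5' LTR, followed by the Ψ packaging signal, a gag fragment and the RRE for Rev-dependent export, and it ends in a ΔU3 3' LTR that inactivates LTR promoter activity after integration. Two cassettes sit between the LTRs. An SV40 early promoter drives puromycin N-acetyltransferase for selection of transduced mammalian cells. Downstream of a cPPT/CTS element, the EF-1α promoter drives CREB1, which was inserted by Gateway recombination and is flanked by attB1 and attB2 sites, with a V5 epitope tag positioned just after attB2 as a C-terminal fusion. A WPRE downstream enhances transcript stability and expression.

The catalogue entry states that each construct in the collection carries a unique 24-bp barcode. The feature table does not annotate it, so its position cannot be stated from the record. The barcode allows the overexpressed factor to be identified in pooled screens. The sequenced record is 9,493 nt, consistent with the listed backbone and insert sizes. CREB1 is a phosphorylation-dependent activator that binds cAMP response elements, and the construct is intended for constitutive overexpression of it, individually or in pooled transcription factor screens such as directed differentiation studies.
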