Addgene plasmid #144502: TFORF3026
Purpose: Lentiviral vector for overexpressing transcription factor ORFs with unique 24-bp barcodes. Barcodes facilitate identification of transcription factors in pooled screens.
Depositing lab: Feng Zhang. Depositing organization: Broad Institute. Publication: A transcription factor atlas of directed differentiation. Joung J, Ma S, Tay T, Geiger-Schuller KR, Kirchgatterer PC, Verdine VK, Guo B, Arias-Garcia MA, Allen WE, Singh A, Kuksenko O, Abudayyeh OO, Gootenberg JS, Fu Z, Macrae RK, Buenrostro JD, Regev A, Zhang F. Cell. 2023 Jan 5;186(1):209-229.e26. doi: 10.1016/j.cell.2022.11.026. PubMed 36608654.
Backbone
  Vector backbone: pLX_TRC317
  Backbone manufacturer: Broad Institute Genetic Perturbation Platform
  Backbone size w/o insert (bp): 8264
  Vector type: Mammalian Expression, Lentiviral
  Selectable markers: Puromycin
Growth in bacteria
  Bacterial resistance: Ampicillin, 100 μg/mL
  Growth temperature: 37°C
  Growth strain: NEB Stable
  Copy number: High Copy
Gene/Insert
  Gene/Insert name: CREB1
  Species: H. sapiens (human)
  Insert size (bp): 1229
  Entrez Gene: CREB1 (a.k.a. CREB, CREB-1)
  Promoter: EF1a
  Tag / fusion protein: V5 (C terminal on insert)
  Cloning method: Gateway Cloning
  Sequencing primers: 5′ GGGTGGAGACTGAAGTTAGGCCAG; 3′ CACATAGCGTAAAAGGAGCAACATAG
Resource information
  A portion of this plasmid was derived from a plasmid made by: Broad Institute Genetic Perturbation Platform
Terms and licenses: Academic/Nonprofit Terms; Industry Terms: Not Available to Industry
Depositor comments: NM_134442.4 Please test multiple small colonies in case of plasmid recombination. To make this collection available in a timely manner, a portion of this collection was not fully sequenced by Addgene. If an Addgene verified full plasmid sequence is not available, please contact us prior to placing an order to request the full sequence.
How to cite: TFORF3026 was a gift from Feng Zhang (Addgene plasmid # 144502 ; http://n2t.net/addgene:144502 ; RRID:Addgene_144502)
