>Addgene plasmid #144502 | TFORF3026 | depositor partial sequence | sequence record 285621 | Insert
ATCGATTGATCAACAAGTTTGTACAAAAAAGTTGGCATGACCATGGAATCTGGAGCCGAGAACCAGCAGA
GTGGAGATGCAGCTGTAACAGAAGCTGAAAACCAACAAATGACAGTTCAAGCCCAGCCACAGATTGCCAC
ATTAGCCCAGGTATCTATGCCAGCAGCTCATGCAACATCATCTGCTCCCACCGTAACTCTAGTACAGCTG
CCCAATGGGCAGACAGTTCAAGTCCATGGAGTCATTCAGGCGGCCCAGCCATCAGTTATTCAGTCTCCAC
AAGTCCAAACAGTTCAGTCTTCCTGTAAGGACTTAAAAAGACTTTTCTCCGGAACACAGATTTCAACTAT
TGCAGAAAGTGAAGATTCACAGGAGTCAGTGGATAGTGTAACTGATTCCCAAAAGCGAAGGGAAATTCTT
TCAAGGAGGCCTTCCTACAGGAAAATTTTGAATGACTTATCTTCTGATGCACCAGGAGTGCCAAGGATTG
AAGAAGAGAAGTCTGAAGAGGAGACTTCAGCACCTGCCATCACCACTGTAACGGTGCCAACTCCAATTTA
CCAAACTAGCAGTGGACAGTATATTGCCATTACCCAGGGAGGAGCAATACAGCTGGCTAACAATGGTACC
GATGGGGTACAGGGCCTGCAAACATTAACCATGACCAATGCAGCAGCCACTCAGCCGGGTACTACCATTC
TACAGTATGCACAGACCACTGATGGACAGCAGATCTTAGTGCCCAGCAACCAAGTTGTTGTTCAAGCTGC
CTCTGGAGACGTACAAACATACCAGATTCGCACAGCACCCACTAGCACTATTGCCCCTGGAGTTGTTATG
GCATCCTCCCCAGCACTTCCTACACAGCCTGCTGAAGAAGCAGCACGAAAGAGAGAGGTCCGTCTAATGA
AGAACAGGGAAGCAGCTCGAGAGTGTCGTAGAAAGAAGAAAGAATATGTGAAATGTTTAGAAAACAGAGT
GGCAGTGCTTGAAAATCAAAACAAGACATTGATTGAGGAGCTAAAAGCACTTAAGGACCTTTACTGCCAC
AAATCAGATTACCCAACTTTCTTGTACAAAGTGGTTGATATCGGTAAGCCTATCCCTAACCCTCTCCTCG
GTCTCGATTCTACGTAGTAATGAACTAGTCCGTAACTTGAAAGTATTTCGATTTCTTGGCTTTATATATC
TTGTGGAAAGGACGAGGTGTGTATCCTCGACAATTCGGG
