>Addgene plasmid #144502 | TFORF3026 | depositor partial sequence | sequence record 285622 | Barcode
GGTGTGTATCCTCGACAATTCGGG
